Addgene plasmid #30267: pETCON-HB43/design_1
Depositing lab: David Baker. Depositing organization: University of Washington. Publication: Community-Wide Assessment of Protein-Interface Modeling Suggests Improvements to Design Methodology. Fleishman SJ, Whitehead TA, Strauch EM, Corn JE, Qin S, Zhou HX, Mitchell JC, Demerdash ON, Takeda-Shitaka M, Terashi G, Moal IH, Li X, Bates PA, Zacharias M, Park H, Ko JS, Lee H, Seok C, Bourquard T, Bernauer J, Poupon A, Aze J, Soner S, Ovali SK, Ozbek P, Tal NB, Haliloglu T, Hwang H, Vreven T, Pierce BG, Weng Z, Perez-Cano L, Pons C, Fernandez-Recio J, Jiang F, Yang F, Gong X, Cao L, Xu X, Liu B, Wang P, Li C, Wang C, Robert CH, Guharoy M, Liu S, Huang Y, Li L, Guo D, Chen Y, Xiao Y, London N, Itzhaki Z, Schueler-Furman O, Inbar Y, Patapov V, Cohen M, Schreiber G, Tsuchiya Y, Kanamori E, Standley DM, Nakamura H, Kinoshita K, Driggers CM, Hall RG, Morgan JL, Hsu VL, Zhan J, Yang Y, Zhou Y, Kastritis PL, Bonvin AM, Zhang W, Camacho CJ, Kilambi KP, Sircar A, Gray JJ, Ohue M, Uchikoga N, Matsuzaki Y, Ishida T, Akiyama Y, Khashan R, Bush S, Fouches D, Tropsha A, Esquivel-Rodriguez J, Kihara D, Stranges PB, Jacak R, Kuhlman B, Huang SY, Zou X, Wodak SJ, Janin J, Baker D. J Mol Biol. 2011 Sep 29. 10.1016/j.jmb.2011.09.031 PubMed 22001016.
Backbone
  Vector backbone: pETCON
  Backbone size w/o insert (bp): 5400
  Vector type: Yeast Expression
Growth in bacteria
  Bacterial resistance: Ampicillin, 100 μg/mL
  Growth temperature: 37°C
  Growth strain: DH5alpha
  Copy number: High Copy
Gene/Insert
  Gene/Insert name: SC1918/H1 HA designed binding protein HB43
  Species: Designed Sequence
  Insert size (bp): 288
  Cloning method: Restriction Enzyme; 5′ cloning site NdeI (not destroyed); 3′ cloning site XhoI (not destroyed)
  Sequencing primers: 5′ UP-GS
Resource information
  A portion of this plasmid was derived from a plasmid made by: Designed sequence
Terms and licenses: Academic/Nonprofit Terms; Industry Terms: Not Available to Industry
How to cite: pETCON-HB43/design_1 was a gift from David Baker (Addgene plasmid # 30267 ; http://n2t.net/addgene:30267 ; RRID:Addgene_30267)
