[The description below was written by a language model from this plasmid's Addgene catalogue record.]
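Description:
pETCON-HB43/design_1 is a yeast expression plasmid built on the pETCON backbone (about 5.4 kb without insert) that carries a 288 bp computationally designed open reading frame. The insert encodes HB43, a de novo designed protein intended to bind the hemagglutinin (HA) of the SC1918/H1 influenza virus. The coding sequence was placed between NdeI and XhoI sites, both of which remain intact, so the design can be excised or swapped for variants. In bacteria the plasmid is maintained at high copy number under ampicillin selection.

The record gives no feature table and does not state the promoter, the yeast origin of replication, the yeast selection marker, or any fusion partners or epitope tags. pETCON is generally known as a yeast surface display vector, in which an insert is fused to a cell wall anchoring protein so that binding to a labelled target can be measured on intact cells. That arrangement is not documented in the fields provided for this construct and should be checked against the full sequence.

The associated publication concerns a community-wide assessment of protein-interface modelling and its implications for design methodology. This suggests that HB43 served as one of a set of designed HA binders used to compare computational predictions with experimental behaviour. The plasmid is therefore best regarded as a resource for expressing and testing this designed binder in yeast, for benchmarking interface design methods, or as a starting point for mutagenesis and affinity improvement of the design.
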