>Addgene plasmid #30267 | pETCON-HB43/design_1 | depositor partial sequence | sequence record 13923 | Author sequence
CATATGAGATTGGATGCTCCATCTGCAATCTATGTTTCTTCAGTAACCGACACTACATCCGTCATTTTGT
GGTTTCCACCTAGTCAACCAGTTGATGGTTTCGAATTGACATACGGTATTAAAGATGTACCTGGTGACAG
AACCACTATCGATTTGACTGAAAGAACATACAACTACTCAATCGGTAACTTGAAACCAGATACTGAATAC
GAAGTTTCTTTGATTTCAAGAAGAGGTGACATGTCCAGTAATCCTGCTAAGGAAACTTTTACTACCGGTT
TACTCGAG
