>Addgene plasmid #30267 | pETCON-HB43/design_1 | addgene partial sequence | sequence record 35441 | 30267 with GAL1
ATTAAGATGCAGTTACTTCGCTGTTTTTCAATATTTTCTGTTATTGCTTCAGTTTTAGCACAGGAACTGA
CAACTATATGCGAGCAAATCCCCTCACCAACTTTAGAATCGACGCCGTACTCTTTGTCAACGACTACTAT
TTTGGCCAACGGGAAGGCAATGCAAGGAGTTTTTGAATATTACAAATCAGTAACGTTTGTCAGTAATTGC
GGTTCTCACCCCTCAACAACTAGCAAAGGCAGCCCCATAAACACACAGTATGTTTTTAAGGACAATAGCT
CGACGATTGAAGGTAGATACCCATACGACGTTCCAGACTACGCTCTGCAGGCTAGTGGTGGAGGAGGCTC
TGGTGGAGGCGGTAGCGGAGGCGGAGGGTCGGCTAGCCATATGAGATTGGATGCTCCATCTGCAATCTAT
GTTTCTTCAGTAACCGACACTACATCCGTCATTTTGTGGTTTCCACCTAGTCAACCAGTTGATGGTTTCG
AATTGACATACGGTATTAAAGATGTACCTGGTGACAGAACCACTATCGATTTGACTGAAAGAACATACAA
CTACTCAATCGGTAACTTGAAACCAGATACTGAATACGAAGTTTCTTTGATTTCAAGAAGAGGTGACATG
TCCAGTAATCCTGCTAAGGAAACTTTTACTACCGGTTTACTCGAGGGGGGCGGATCCGAACAAAAGCTTA
TTTCTGAAGAGGACTTGTAATAGAGATCTGATAACAACAGTGTAGATGTAACAAAATCGACTTTGTTCCC
ACTGTACTTTTAGCTCGTACAAAATACAATATACTTTTCATTTCTCCGTAAACAACATGTTTTCCCATGT
AATATC
